Addgene plasmid #85202: OeNL/pcDNA3
Purpose: Orange color variant of bright luminescent protein
Depositing lab: Takeharu Nagai. Depositing organization: The University of Osaka. Publication: Five colour variants of bright luminescent protein for real-time multicolour bioimaging. Suzuki K, Kimura T, Shinoda H, Bai G, Daniels MJ, Arai Y, Nakano M, Nagai T. Nat Commun. 2016 Dec 14;7:13718. doi: 10.1038/ncomms13718. PubMed 27966527.
Backbone
  Vector backbone: pcDNA3
  Backbone manufacturer: Invitrogen
  Vector type: Mammalian Expression
  Selectable markers: Neomycin (select with G418)
Growth in bacteria
  Bacterial resistance: Ampicillin, 100 μg/mL
  Growth temperature: 37°C
  Growth strain: DH5alpha
  Copy number: High Copy
Gene/Insert
  Gene/Insert name: Orange enhanced Nano-lantern (alt name: OeNL)
  Species: Synthetic
  Insert size (bp): 1263
  GenBank ID: LC128717
  Promoter: CMV
  Cloning method: Restriction Enzyme; 5′ cloning site BamHI (not destroyed); 3′ cloning site XbaI (not destroyed)
  Sequencing primers: 5′ AATACGACTCACTATA; 3′ TAGAAGGCACAGTCGAGG
Terms and licenses: Academic/Nonprofit Terms; Industry Terms: Not Available to Industry
How to cite: OeNL/pcDNA3 was a gift from Takeharu Nagai (Addgene plasmid # 85202 ; http://n2t.net/addgene:85202 ; RRID:Addgene_85202)
