[The description below was written by a language model from this plasmid's Addgene catalogue record.]
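Description:
OeNL/pcDNA3 is a mammalian expression plasmid built on the Invitrogen pcDNA3 backbone and carrying the Orange enhanced Nano-lantern (OeNL), an orange colour variant of a bright luminescent protein. It is maintained in E. coli as a high-copy plasmid under ampicillin selection. It also carries a neomycin resistance marker, so transfected mammalian cells can be selected with G418, for example to derive stable lines as well as for transient expression.

The insert is a synthetic open reading frame of 1263 bp, cloned between BamHI and XbaI sites that both remain intact, so the coding sequence can be excised or transferred to other vectors. Transcription is driven by the CMV promoter, a strong constitutive promoter widely used for high-level expression in many mammalian cell types. The record does not describe the internal architecture of OeNL. In general, Nano-lantern-type probes are fusions of a luciferase to a fluorescent protein, in which energy transfer from the luciferase reaction to the fluorescent acceptor shifts the emission colour and raises the light output. The specific components used here are not stated in the record, nor are any added tags or targeting sequences. No feature table was supplied, so other backbone elements cannot be confirmed from the record.

The construct belongs to a set of five colour variants developed for real-time multicolour bioimaging. It would typically be used as a genetically encoded orange luminescent reporter in mammalian cells, allowing imaging without excitation light, either alone or alongside the other colour variants.
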