>Addgene plasmid #85202 | OeNL/pcDNA3 | depositor partial sequence | sequence record 165209 | OeNL/pcDNA3 sequence 1263 bps
ATGGTCTTCACACTCGAAGATTTCGTTGGGGACTGGCGACAGACAGCCGGCTACAACCTGGACCAAGTCC
TTGAACAGGGAGGTGTGTCCAGTTTGTTTCAGAATCTCGGGGTGTCCGTAACTCCGATCCAAAGGATTGT
CCTGAGCGGTCTCGAGGGCGGTAGCGGTGGCAGCGTGAGCGTGATCAAGCCCGAGATGAAGAAGGTGGAG
GACGCCGTGGCCCACTCCACTCTCGAGGGCGTGAGCGTGATCAAGCCCGAGATGAAGATGAGGTACTACA
TGGACGGCTCCGTCAATGGGCATGAGTTCACAATCGAGGGTGAGGGCACAGGCAGACCTTACGAGGGACA
TCAGGAGATGACACTGCGCGTCACAATGGCCGAGGGCGGGCCAATGCCTTTCGCCTTCGACCTGGTGTCC
CACGTGTTCTGTTACGGCCACAGAGTTTTTACTAAATATCCAGAAGAGATCCCAGACTATTTCAAGCAGG
CCTTTCCTGAGGGCCTGTCCTGGGAGAGGTCCCTGGAGTTCGAGGACGGCGGCTCCGCCTCCGTGAGCGC
CCACATCAGCCTGAGGGGCAACACCTTCTACCACAAGTCCAAGTTCACCGGCGTGAACTTCCCCGCCGAC
GGCCCCATCATGCAGAACCAGAGCGTGGACTGGGAGCCCTCCACCGAGAAGATCACCGCCAGCGACGGCG
TGCTGAAGGGCGACGTGACCATGTACCTGAAGCTGGAGGGCGGCGGCAACCACAAGTGCCAGATGAAGAC
CACCTACAAGGCCGCCAAGGAGATCCTGGAGATGCCCGGCGACCACTACATCGGCCACAGGCTGGTGAGG
AAGACCGAGGGCAACATCACCGAGCAGGTGGAGGACGCCGTGGCCCACTCCGAGCTCGAAAATGGGCTGA
AGATCGACATCCATGTCATCATCCCGTATGAAGGTCTGAGCGGCGACCAAATGGGCCAGATCGAAAAAAT
TTTTAAGGTGGTGTACCCTGTGGATGATCATCACTTTAAGGTGATCCTGCACTATGGCACACTGGTAATC
GACGGGGTTACGCCGAACATGATCGACTATTTCGGACGGCCGTATGAAGGCATCGCCGTGTTCGACGGCA
AAAAGATCACTGTAACAGGGACCCTGTGGAACGGCAACAAAATTATCGACGAGCGCCTGATCAACCCCGA
CGGCTCCCTGCTGTTCCGAGTAACCATCAACGGAGTGACCGGCTGGCGGCTGTGCGAACGCATTCTGGCG
TAA
