>Addgene plasmid #85202 | OeNL/pcDNA3 | addgene partial sequence | sequence record 168261 | CMV-F 5'-CGCAAATGGGCGGTAGGCGTG-3'
GCTAACTAGAGAACCCACTGCTTACTGGCTTATCGAAATTAATACGACTCACTATAGGGAGACCCAAGCT
TGGTACCGAGCTCGGATCCGATGGTCTTCACACTCGAAGATTTCGTTGGGGACTGGCGACAGACAGCCGG
CTACAACCTGGACCAAGTCCTTGAACAGGGAGGTGTGTCCAGTTTGTTTCAGAATCTCGGGGTGTCCGTA
ACTCCGATCCAAAGGATTGTCCTGAGCGGTCTCGAGGGCGGTAGCGGTGGCAGCGTGAGCGTGATCAAGC
CCGAGATGAAGAAGGTGGAGGACGCCGTGGCCCACTCCACTCTCGAGGGCGTGAGCGTGATCAAGCCCGA
GATGAAGATGAGGTACTACATGGACGGCTCCGTCAATGGGCATGAGTTCACAATCGAGGGTGAGGGCACA
GGCAGACCTTACGAGGGACATCAGGAGATGACACTGCGCGTCACAATGGCCGAGGGCGGGCCAATGCCTT
TCGCCTTCGACCTGGTGTCCCACGTGTTCTGTTACGGCCACAGAGTTTTTACTAAATATCCAGAAGAGAT
CCCAGACTATTTCAAGCAGGCCTTTCCTGAGGGCCTGTCCTGGGAGAGGTCCCTGGAGTTCGAGGACGGC
GGCTCCGCCTCCGTGAGCGCCCACATCAGCCTGAGGGGCAACACCTTCTACCACAAGTCCAAGTTCACCG
GCGTGAACTTCCCCGCCGACGGCCCCATCATGCAGAACCAGAGCGTGGACTGGGAGCCCTCCACCGAGAA
GATCACCGCCAGCGACGGCGTGCTGAAGGGCGACGTGACCATGTACCTGAAGCTGGAGGGCGGCGGCAAC
CACAAGTGCCAGATGAAGACCACCTACAAGGCCGCCAAGGAGATCCTGGAGATGCCCGGCGACCACTACA
TCGGCCACAGGCTGGTGAGGAAGACCGAG
