>Addgene plasmid #85202 | OeNL/pcDNA3 | addgene partial sequence | sequence record 168264 | BGH-rev 5'-TAGAAGGCACAGTCGAGG-3'
GCCCTCTAGATTACGCCAGAATGCGTTCGCACAGCCGCCAGCCGGTCACTCCGTTGATGGTTACTCGGAA
CAGCAGGGAGCCGTCGGGGTTGATCAGGCGCTCGTCGATAATTTTGTTGCCGTTCCACAGGGTCCCTGTT
ACAGTGATCTTTTTGCCGTCGAACACGGCGATGCCTTCATACGGCCGTCCGAAATAGTCGATCATGTTCG
GCGTAACCCCGTCGATTACCAGTGTGCCATAGTGCAGGATCACCTTAAAGTGATGATCATCCACAGGGTA
CACCACCTTAAAAATTTTTTCGATCTGGCCCATTTGGTCGCCGCTCAGACCTTCATACGGGATGATGACA
TGGATGTCGATCTTCAGCCCATTTTCGAGCTCGGAGTGGGCCACGGCGTCCTCCACCTGCTCGGTGATGT
TGCCCTCGGTCTTCCTCACCAGCCTGTGGCCGATGTAGTGGTCGCCGGGCATCTCCAGGATCTCCTTGGC
GGCCTTGTAGGTGGTCTTCATCTGGCACTTGTGGTTGCCGCCGCCCTCCAGCTTCAGGTACATGGTCACG
TCGCCCTTCAGCACGCCGTCGCTGGCGGTGATCTTCTCGGTGGAGGGCTCCCAGTCCACGCTCTGGTTCT
GCATGATGGGGCCGTCGGCGGGGAAGTTCACGCCGGTGAACTTGGACTTGTGGTAGAAGGTGTTGCCCCT
CAGGCTGATGTGGGCGCTCACGGAGGCGGAGCCGCCGTCCTCGAACTCCAGGGACCTCTCCCAGGACAGG
CCCTCAGGAAAGGCCTGCTTGAAATAGTCTGGGATCTCTTCTGGATATTTAGTAA
